Addgene plasmid #110497: Yes-EGFP
Purpose: Fluorescent Yes
Depositing lab: Bernardo Mainou.
Backbone
  Vector backbone: pEGFP-N1
  Backbone size w/o insert (bp): 4700
  Vector type: Mammalian Expression
Growth in bacteria
  Bacterial resistance: Kanamycin, 50 μg/mL
  Growth temperature: 37°C
  Growth strain: DH5alpha
  Copy number: High Copy
Gene/Insert
  Gene/Insert name: Yes
  Species: H. sapiens (human)
  Entrez Gene: YES1 (a.k.a. HsT441, P61-YES, Yes, c-yes)
  Tag / fusion protein: EGFP (C terminal on backbone)
  Cloning method: Restriction Enzyme; 5′ cloning site SalI (not destroyed); 3′ cloning site ApaI (not destroyed)
  Sequencing primers: 5′ unknown
Terms and licenses: Academic/Nonprofit Terms; Industry Terms: Not Available to Industry
How to cite: Yes-EGFP was a gift from Bernardo Mainou (Addgene plasmid # 110497 ; http://n2t.net/addgene:110497 ; RRID:Addgene_110497)
