[The description below was written by a language model from this plasmid's Addgene catalogue record and pLannotate feature annotations shown in this document.]
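Description:
Yes-EGFP is a mammalian expression plasmid built on the pEGFP-N1 backbone that produces the human non-receptor tyrosine kinase YES1 (c-Yes, a Src-family kinase) fused at its C terminus to EGFP. The YES1 coding sequence was inserted by restriction cloning between the SalI and ApaI sites of the multiple cloning site, both of which remain intact. This places it downstream of the human cytomegalovirus immediate early enhancer and promoter and upstream of the backbone's mammalian codon-optimized EGFP, separated only by a short remnant of the polylinker. Transcripts of the fusion terminate at the SV40 polyadenylation signal. The sequenced plasmid is 6,361 nt, consistent with a roughly 1.6 kb insert in the 4.7 kb backbone.

The plasmid replicates in E. coli at high copy from a ColE1/pUC-type origin, and it also carries an f1 phage origin that allows single-stranded DNA production. Selection depends on one Tn5 aminoglycoside phosphotransferase gene (NeoR/KanR) driven by tandem promoters. A bacterial bla-type promoter gives kanamycin resistance in bacteria, while the SV40 enhancer/early promoter, together with the HSV TK polyadenylation signal, allows G418 selection of stably transfected mammalian cells. The short large T antigen, ble and bGH poly(A) fragments in the annotation are partial matches and appear to be backbone remnants rather than functional elements.

The stated purpose is simply a fluorescent form of Yes. The construct suits transient or stable expression in mammalian cells to visualize the localization and trafficking of the kinase by fluorescence microscopy, or to follow its expression through the EGFP tag. The record does not describe any mutations in the YES1 sequence.
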