Features (pLannotate 1.2.2; 17 found; start..end, strand, type, name):
      1..304     +  enhancer       CMV enhancer: human cytomegalovirus immediate early enhancer
    305..508     +  promoter       CMV promoter: human cytomegalovirus (CMV) immediate early promoter
    531..585     +  misc_feature   MCS (fragment): multiple cloning site
    591..2219    +  CDS            YES1: YES_HUMAN - Also known as YES. Experimental evidence at protein level: Swiss-Prot protein existence level 1. Non-receptor protein tyrosine kinase that is involved in the regulation of cell growth and survival, apoptosis, cell-cell adhesion, cytoskeleton remodeling, and differentiation. Stimulation by receptor tyrosine kinases (RTKs) including EGRF, PDGFR, CSF1R and FGFR leads to recruitment of YES1 to the phosphorylated receptor, and activation and phosphorylation of downstream substrates. Upon EGFR activation, promotes the phosphorylation of PARD3 to favor epithelial tight junction assembly.
   2221..2239    +  misc_feature   MCS (fragment): multiple cloning site
   2247..2966    +  CDS            EGFP: the original enhanced GFP (Yang et al., 1996) mammalian codon-optimized
   2983..3066    +  CDS            large T antigen (fragment): large T antigen from SV40 (simian virus 40)
   3089..3210    +  polyA_signal   SV40 poly(A) signal: SV40 polyadenylation signal
   3244..3672    -  rep_origin     f1 ori (sequence partly withheld): f1 bacteriophage origin of replication; arrow indicates direction of (+) strand synthesis
   3699..3803    +  promoter       AmpR promoter: bla
   3805..4162    +  promoter       SV40 promoter: SV40 enhancer and early promoter
   4197..4991    +  CDS            NeoR/KanR: aminoglycoside phosphotransferase from Tn5; aph(3')-II (or nptII); confers resistance to neomycin, kanamycin, and G418 (Geneticin®)
   5012..5164    +  CDS            ble (fragment): BLE_KLEPN - Experimental evidence at protein level: Swiss-Prot protein existence level 1. Binding protein with a strong affinity to the bleomycin family of antibiotics. Binds to CL990; an antimitotic-antibiotic compound. From Klebsiella pneumoniae.
   5223..5270    +  polyA_signal   HSV TK poly(A) signal: herpes simplex virus thymidine kinase polyadenylation signal (Cole and Stacy, 1985)
   5361..5377    -  polyA_signal   bGH poly(A) signal (fragment): bovine growth hormone polyadenylation signal
   5599..6187    +  rep_origin     ori: high-copy-number ColE1/pMB1/pBR322/pUC origin of replication
   6302..6361    +  enhancer       CMV enhancer (fragment): human cytomegalovirus immediate early enhancer
>Addgene plasmid #110497 | Yes-EGFP | addgene full sequence | sequence record 210495 | Addgene NGS Result
CGTTACATAACTTACGGTAAATGGCCCGCCTGGCTGACCGCCCAACGACCCCCGCCCATTGACGTCAATA
ATGACGTATGTTCCCATAGTAACGCCAATAGGGACTTTCCATTGACGTCAATGGGTGGAGTATTTACGGT
AAACTGCCCACTTGGCAGTACATCAAGTGTATCATATGCCAAGTACGCCCCCTATTGACGTCAATGACGG
TAAATGGCCCGCCTGGCATTATGCCCAGTACATGACCTTATGGGACTTTCCTACTTGGCAGTACATCTAC
GTATTAGTCATCGCTATTACCATGGTGATGCGGTTTTGGCAGTACATCAATGGGCGTGGATAGCGGTTTG
ACTCACGGGGATTTCCAAGTCTCCACCCCATTGACGTCAATGGGAGTTTGTTTTGGCACCAAAATCAACG
GGACTTTCCAAAATGTCGTAACAACTCCGCCCCATTGACGCAAATGGGCGGTAGGCGTGTACGGTGGGAG
GTCTATATAAGCAGAGCTGGTTTAGTGAACCGTCAGATCCGCTAGCGCTACCGGACTCAGATCTCGAGCT
CAAGCTTCGAATTCTGCAGTCGACGCCACCATGGGCTGCATTAAAAGTAAAGAAAACAAAAGTCCAGCCA
TTAAATACAGACCTGAAAATACTCCAGAGCCTGTCAGTACAAGTGTGAGCCATTATGGAGCAGAACCCAC
TACAGTGTCACCATGTCCGTCATCTTCAGCAAAGGGAACAGCAGTTAATTTCAGCAGTCTTTCCATGACA
CCATTTGGAGGATCCTCAGGGGTAACGCCTTTTGGAGGTGCATCTTCCTCATTTTCAGTGGTGCCAAGTT
CATATCCTGCTGGTTTAACAGGTGGTGTTACTATATTTGTGGCCTTATATGATTATGAAGCTAGAACTAC
AGAAGACCTTTCATTTAAGAAGGGTGAAAGATTTCAAATAATTAACAATACGGAAGGAGATTGGTGGGAA
GCAAGATCAATCGCTACAGGAAAGAATGGTTATATCCCGAGCAATTATGTAGCGCCTGCAGATTCCATTC
AGGCAGAAGAATGGTATTTTGGCAAAATGGGGAGAAAAGATGCTGAAAGATTACTTTTGAATCCTGGAAA
TCAACGAGGTATTTTCTTAGTAAGAGAGAGTGAAACAACTAAAGGTGCTTATTCCCTTTCTATTCGTGAT
TGGGATGAGATAAGGGGTGACAATGTGAAACACTACAAAATTAGGAAACTTGACAATGGTGGATACTATA
TCACAACCAGAGCACAATTTGATACTCTGCAGAAATTGGTGAAACACTACACAGAACATGCTGATGGTTT
ATGCCACAAGTTGACAACTGTGTGTCCAACTGTGAAACCTCAGACTCAAGGTCTAGCAAAAGATGCTTGG
GAAATCCCTCGAGAATCTTTGCGACTAGAGGTTAAACTAGGACAAGGATGTTTCGGCGAAGTGTGGATGG
GAACATGGAATGGAACCACGAAAGTAGCAATCAAAACACTAAAACCAGGTACAATGATGCCAGAAGCTTT
CCTTCAAGAAGCTCAGATAATGAAAAAATTAAGACATGATAAACTTGTTCCACTATATGCTGTTGTTTCT
GAAGAACCAATTTACATTGTCACTGAATTTATGTCAAAAGGAAGCTTATTAGATTTCCTTAAGGAAGGAG
ATGGAAAGTATTTGAAGCTTCCACAGCTGGTTGATATGGCTGCTCAGATTGCTGATGGTATGGCATATAT
TGAAAGAATGAACTATATTCACCGAGATCTTCGGGCTGCTAATATTCTTGTAGGAGAAAATCTTGTGTGC
AAAATAGCAGACTTTGGTTTAGCAAGGTTAATTGAAGACAATGAATACACAGCAAGACAAGGTGCAAAAT
TTCCAATCAAATGGACAGCTCCTGAAGCTGCACTGTATGGTCGGTTTACAATAAAGTCTGATGTCTGGTC
ATTTGGAATTCTGCAAACAGAACTAGTAACAAAGGGCCGAGTGCCATATCCAGGTATGGTGAACCGTGAA
GTACTAGAACAAGTGGAGCGAGGATACAGGATGCCGTGCCCTCAGGGCTGTCCAGAATCCCTCCATGAAT
TGATGAATCTGTGTTGGAAGAAGGACCCTGATGAAAGACCAACATTTGAATATATTCAGTCCTTCTTGGA
AGACTACTTCACTGCTACAGAGCCACAGTACCAGCCAGGAGAAAATTTATGGGCCCGGGATCCACCGGTC
GCCACCATGGTGAGCAAGGGCGAGGAGCTGTTCACCGGGGTGGTGCCCATCCTGGTCGAGCTGGACGGCG
ACGTAAACGGCCACAAGTTCAGCGTGTCCGGCGAGGGCGAGGGCGATGCCACCTACGGCAAGCTGACCCT
GAAGTTCATCTGCACCACCGGCAAGCTGCCCGTGCCCTGGCCCACCCTCGTGACCACCCTGACCTACGGC
GTGCAGTGCTTCAGCCGCTACCCCGACCACATGAAGCAGCACGACTTCTTCAAGTCCGCCATGCCCGAAG
GCTACGTCCAGGAGCGCACCATCTTCTTCAAGGACGACGGCAACTACAAGACCCGCGCCGAGGTGAAGTT
CGAGGGCGACACCCTGGTGAACCGCATCGAGCTGAAGGGCATCGACTTCAAGGAGGACGGCAACATCCTG
GGGCACAAGCTGGAGTACAACTACAACAGCCACAACGTCTATATCATGGCCGACAAGCAGAAGAACGGCA
TCAAGGTGAACTTCAAGATCCGCCACAACATCGAGGACGGCAGCGTGCAGCTCGCCGACCACTACCAGCA
GAACACCCCCATCGGCGACGGCCCCGTGCTGCTGCCCGACAACCACTACCTGAGCACCCAGTCCGCCCTG
AGCAAAGACCCCAACGAGAAGCGCGATCACATGGTCCTGCTGGAGTTCGTGACCGCCGCCGGGATCACTC
TCGGCATGGACGAGCTGTACAAGTAAAGCGGCCGCGACTCTAGATCATAATCAGCCATACCACATTTGTA
GAGGTTTTACTTGCTTTAAAAAACCTCCCACACCTCCCCCTGAACCTGAAACATAAAATGAATGCAATTG
TTGTTGTTAACTTGTTTATTGCAGCTTATAATGGTTACAAATAAAGCAATAGCATCACAAATTTCACAAA
TAAAGCATTTTTTTCACTGCATTCTAGTTGTGGTTTGTCCAAACTCATCAATGTATCTTAAGGCGTAAAT
TGTAAGCGTTAATATTTTGTTAAAATTCGCGTTAAATTTTTGTTAAATCAGCTCATTTTTTAACCAATAG
GCCGAAATCGGCAAAATCCCTTATAAATCAAAAGAATAGACCGAGATAGGGT
[37 nt withheld, positions 3343-3379]
AAAGAACGTGGACTCCAACGTCAAAGG
[49 nt withheld, positions 3407-3455]
T
[91 nt withheld, positions 3457-3547]
G
[124 nt withheld, positions 3549-3672]
CAGGTGGCACTTTTCGGGGAAATGTGCGCGGAACCCCTATTTGTTTATTTTTCTAAATACATTCAAATAT
GTATCCGCTCATGAGACAATAACCCTGATAAATGCTTCAATAATATTGAAAAAGGAAGAGTCCTGAGGCG
GAAAGAACCAGCTGTGGAATGTGTGTCAGTTAGGGTGTGGAAAGTCCCCAGGCTCCCCAGCAGGCAGAAG
TATGCAAAGCATGCATCTCAATTAGTCAGCAACCAGGTGTGGAAAGTCCCCAGGCTCCCCAGCAGGCAGA
AGTATGCAAAGCATGCATCTCAATTAGTCAGCAACCATAGTCCCGCCCCTAACTCCGCCCATCCCGCCCC
TAACTCCGCCCAGTTCCGCCCATTCTCCGCCCCATGGCTGACTAATTTTTTTTATTTATGCAGAGGCCGA
GGCCGCCTCGGCCTCTGAGCTATTCCAGAAGTAGTGAGGAGGCTTTTTTGGAGGCCTAGGCTTTTGCAAA
GATCGATCAAGAGACAGGATGAGGATCGTTTCGCATGATTGAACAAGATGGATTGCACGCAGGTTCTCCG
GCCGCTTGGGTGGAGAGGCTATTCGGCTATGACTGGGCACAACAGACAATCGGCTGCTCTGATGCCGCCG
TGTTCCGGCTGTCAGCGCAGGGGCGCCCGGTTCTTTTTGTCAAGACCGACCTGTCCGGTGCCCTGAATGA
ACTGCAAGACGAGGCAGCGCGGCTATCGTGGCTGGCCACGACGGGCGTTCCTTGCGCAGCTGTGCTCGAC
GTTGTCACTGAAGCGGGAAGGGACTGGCTGCTATTGGGCGAAGTGCCGGGGCAGGATCTCCTGTCATCTC
ACCTTGCTCCTGCCGAGAAAGTATCCATCATGGCTGATGCAATGCGGCGGCTGCATACGCTTGATCCGGC
TACCTGCCCATTCGACCACCAAGCGAAACATCGCATCGAGCGAGCACGTACTCGGATGGAAGCCGGTCTT
GTCGATCAGGATGATCTGGACGAAGAGCATCAGGGGCTCGCGCCAGCCGAACTGTTCGCCAGGCTCAAGG
CGAGCATGCCCGACGGCGAGGATCTCGTCGTGACCCATGGCGATGCCTGCTTGCCGAATATCATGGTGGA
AAATGGCCGCTTTTCTGGATTCATCGACTGTGGCCGGCTGGGTGTGGCGGACCGCTATCAGGACATAGCG
TTGGCTACCCGTGATATTGCTGAAGAGCTTGGCGGCGAATGGGCTGACCGCTTCCTCGTGCTTTACGGTA
TCGCCGCTCCCGATTCGCAGCGCATCGCCTTCTATCGCCTTCTTGACGAGTTCTTCTGAGCGGGACTCTG
GGGTTCGAAATGACCGACCAAGCGACGCCCAACCTGCCATCACGAGATTTCGATTCCACCGCCGCCTTCT
ATGAAAGGTTGGGCTTCGGAATCGTTTTCCGGGACGCCGGCTGGATGATCCTCCAGCGCGGGGATCTCAT
GCTGGAGTTCTTCGCCCACCCTAGGGGGAGGCTAACTGAAACACGGAAGGAGACAATACCGGAAGGAACC
CGCGCTATGACGGCAATAAAAAGACAGAATAAAACGCACGGTGTTGGGTCGTTTGTTCATAAACGCGGGG
TTCGGTCCCAGGGCTGGCACTCTGTCGATACCCCACCGAGACCCCATTGGGGCCAATACGCCCGCGTTTC
TTCCTTTTCCCCACCCCACCCCCCAAGTTCGGGTGAAGGCCCAGGGCTCGCAGCCAACGTCGGGGCGGCA
GGCCCTGCCATAGCCTCAGGTTACTCATATATACTTTAGATTGATTTAAAACTTCATTTTTAATTTAAAA
GGATCTAGGTGAAGATCCTTTTTGATAATCTCATGACCAAAATCCCTTAACGTGAGTTTTCGTTCCACTG
AGCGTCAGACCCCGTAGAAAAGATCAAAGGATCTTCTTGAGATCCTTTTTTTCTGCGCGTAATCTGCTGC
TTGCAAACAAAAAAACCACCGCTACCAGCGGTGGTTTGTTTGCCGGATCAAGAGCTACCAACTCTTTTTC
CGAAGGTAACTGGCTTCAGCAGAGCGCAGATACCAAATACTGTTCTTCTAGTGTAGCCGTAGTTAGGCCA
CCACTTCAAGAACTCTGTAGCACCGCCTACATACCTCGCTCTGCTAATCCTGTTACCAGTGGCTGCTGCC
AGTGGCGATAAGTCGTGTCTTACCGGGTTGGACTCAAGACGATAGTTACCGGATAAGGCGCAGCGGTCGG
GCTGAACGGGGGGTTCGTGCACACAGCCCAGCTTGGAGCGAACGACCTACACCGAACTGAGATACCTACA
GCGTGAGCTATGAGAAAGCGCCACGCTTCCCGAAGGGAGAAAGGCGGACAGGTATCCGGTAAGCGGCAGG
GTCGGAACAGGAGAGCGCACGAGGGAGCTTCCAGGGGGAAACGCCTGGTATCTTTATAGTCCTGTCGGGT
TTCGCCACCTCTGACTTGAGCGTCGATTTTTGTGATGCTCGTCAGGGGGGCGGAGCCTATGGAAAAACGC
CAGCAACGCGGCCTTTTTACGGTTCCTGGCCTTTTGCTGGCCTTTTGCTCACATGTTCTTTCCTGCGTTA
TCCCCTGATTCTGTGGATAACCGTATTACCGCCATGCATTAGTTATTAATAGTAATCAATTACGGGGTCA
TTAGTTCATAGCCCATATATGGAGTTCCG
